>Addgene plasmid #73464 | RabV CVS-N2c(deltaG)-mCherry | depositor full sequence | sequence record 135707 | RabV CVS-N2c(deltaG)-mCherry sequence 14781 bps
ACGCTTAACAACAAAACCAGAGAAGAAAAAGACAGCGTCAATTGCAAAGCAAAAATGTAACACCCCTACA
ATGGATGCCGACAAGATTGTGTTCAAAGTCAATAATCAGGTGGTCTCTTTGAAGCCTGAGATTATCGTGG
ATCAATATGAGTACAAGTACCCTGCCATCAAGGATTTGAAAAAGCCTTGTATCACCCTAGGGAAAGCCCC
CGACTTGAACAAAGCATACAAATCAGTTTTATCAGGCATGAATGCCGCCAAACTTGATCCGGATGATGTA
TGCTCCTACTTGGCAGCAGCAATGCAGTTCTTTGAGGGGACATGTCCGGAAGACTGGACCAGCTATGGAA
TCCTGATTGCACGAAAAGGAGATAGGATCACCCCAAACTCTCTAGTGGAGATAAAGCGTACTGATGTAGA
AGGGAATTGGGCTCTGACAGGAGGCATGGAATTGACAAGGGACCCCACTGTCTCTGAACATGCATCTTTA
GTCGGTCTTCTCCTGAGTCTGTACAGGTTGAGCAAAATATCAGGACAGAACACTGGTAACTATAAGACAA
ACATTGCAGATAGGATAGAGCAGATTTTCGAGACAGCACCTTTTGTTAAGATCGTGGAACACCATACCCT
AATGACAACTCACAAGATGTGTGCTAATTGGAGTACTATACCGAACTTCAGATTTTTGGCCGGAACCTAC
GACATGTTTTTCTCACGGATTGAGCATCTATATTCGGCAATCAGAGTGGGCACAGTCGTCACCGCTTATG
AAGACTGCTCAGGACTGGTATCGTTTACAGGGTTCATAAAGCAGATCAATCTCACCGCAAGGGAAGCAAT
ACTATATTTCTTCCACAAGAACTTTGAGGAAGAGATAAGAAGAATGTTCGAGCCAGGGCAAGAGACAGCT
GTTCCTCACTCTTATTTCATCCACTTCCGTTCACTAGGCTTGAGTGGGAAGTCTCCTTATTCATCGAATG
CTGTCGGTCATGTGTTCAATCTCATTCACTTTGTTGGATGCTACATGGGTCAAGTCAGATCTCTAAATGC
GACGGTTATTGCTGCGTGTGCCCCTCATGAGATGTCTGTTCTAGGGGGCTATTTGGGAGAGGAATTCTTC
GGAAAAGGGACATTTGAAAGAAGGTTCTTCAGAGACGAGAAAGAACTTCAAGAATATGAGGCGGCTGAAC
TAACAAAGTCCGACGTGGCACTGGCAGATGACGGAACCGTCAACTCTGATGACGAGGACTATTTCTCTGG
TGAAACCAGAAGTCCAGAAGCTGTCTATACTCGAATCATGATGAATGGAGGTCGACTGAAGAGATCTCAT
ATACGGAGATATGTCTCAGTCAGTTCCAATCATCAAGCCCGTCCAAACTCATTCGCCGAATTTTTAAACA
AGACGTATTCGAATGACTCATAAGGAGTTGATTGACAGGGTGCCAGAAATCTATAGATTGTATATATCCA
TCATGAAAAAAACTAACACTCCTCCTTTCAAACCATCCCAAATATGAGCAAGATCTTTGTTAATCCGAGT
GCAATCAGAGCCGGTCTGGCCGATCTTGAGATGGCCGAAGAGACTGTTGATCTGATCAACAGAAACATAG
AAGACAATCAGGCTCATCTCCAGGGAGAACCCATAGAAGTGGACAACCTCCCTGAGGACATGAAGCGACT
TCACCTGGACGATGAAAAATCGTCCAACCTTGGTGAGATGGTTAGGGTGGGAGAAGGCAAGTATCGAGAG
GACTTTCAGATGGATGAGGGAGAGGACCCCAACCTCCTGTTCCAATCGTACCTGGATAATGTTGGAGTCC
AAATAGTCAGACAAATGAGGTCAGGAGAGAGATTCCTCAAGATATGGTCACAGACCGTAGAGGAAATTGT
ATCCTATGTCACGGTCAACTTTCCTAACCCTCCAAGAAGGTCTTCGGAGGATAAATCAACCCAGACTACT
GGCAGAGAGCTCAAGAAGGAGACAACGTCTGCTTTCTCTCAGAGAGAAAGCCAACCTTCGAAAGCTAGGA
TGGTGGCTCAAGTTGCCCCTGGTCCTCCAGCCCTTGAATGGTCAGCCACCAATGAAGAAGATGATCTATC
AGTAGAGGCTGAGATCGCTCATCAGATTGCTGAAAGCTTTTCCAAGAAGTACAAGTTTCCCTCCCGATCT
TCAGGAATATTCTTGTATAATTTTGAGCAACTGAAGATGAACCTTGATGACATAGTTAAAGAGGCAAAAA
ATGTACCGGGCGTGACCCGTCTGGCCCATGATGGATCCAAAATCCCCCTGAGATGCGTACTGGGATGGGT
CGCTTTGGCTAATTCCAAAAAATTCCAATTACTAGTCGAGGCTGACAAGCTAAGCAAAATCATGCAAGAT
GATTTGAATCGCTATACATCCTGCTAACCGAGTTTTCGAACTCAGTCCCTCCAGATAATGAAAACTGAGA
TGTTATGGAGTAGACATGAAAAAAACAGGCAACACCACTGATAAAATGAACGTTCTACGCAAGATAGTGA
AAAAATGTAGGGATGAGGACACTCAAAAGCCCTCTCCTGTGTCAGCCCCTCCGTATGACGATGACCTGTG
GCTTCCACCTCCTGAATATGTCCCGCTGAAAGAACTCACAAGCAAGAAGAACATGAGGAACTTTTGTGTC
AACGGGGAGGTTAAAGCGTGTAGCCCAAATGGTTACTCATTCAGGATTTTGCGGCACATTCTGAGATCAT
TCAACGAGATATACTCTGGGAATCATAGGATGATTGGGTTAGTCAAAATTGTTGTTGGACTAGCTTTATC
AGGAGCTCCAGTACCTGAGGGCATGAACTGGGTATACAAATTGAGGAGAACCCTTATATTCCAGTGGGCT
GATTCCAGGGGCCCTCTTGAAGGGGAGGAGTTAGATTACTCTCAAGAGATCACTTGGGATGATGATACTG
AATTCGTCGGATTGCAAATAAGAGTGAGCGCAAGACAATGTCATATTCAAGGCAGGATCTGGTGTATCAA
CACGAACTCGAGGGCATGTCAACTATGGTCTGACATGTCTCTTCAGACACAAAGGTCTGAAGAGGACAAA
GACTCTTCTCTGCTTCTAGAATAATCAGATTATATCCTGCAAGTGTATCACTTGTTTACCTCTGGAGGAG
AGAGCATACAGGCTTGACTCCGATCCTTGGGAGCAATAGAACAAAAAAACACACGTTATGGTGCCGTTAA
ATCGCTGCATTTTATCAAAGTCAAGTTGATAACCTTTACATTTTGAGCCTCTTGGATGTGAAAAAAACTA
TTAACATCCCTCAAAAGACCCCGGGAAAGCCACCATGGTGAGCAAGGGCGAGGAGGATAACATGGCCATC
ATCAAGGAGTTCATGCGCTTCAAGGTGCACATGGAGGGCTCCGTGAACGGCCACGAGTTCGAGATCGAGG
GCGAGGGCGAGGGCCGCCCCTACGAGGGCACCCAGACCGCCAAGCTGAAGGTGACCAAGGGTGGCCCCCT
GCCCTTCGCCTGGGACATCCTGTCCCCTCAGTTCATGTACGGCTCCAAGGCCTACGTGAAGCACCCCGCC
GACATCCCCGACTACTTGAAGCTGTCCTTCCCCGAGGGCTTCAAGTGGGAGCGCGTGATGAACTTCGAGG
ACGGCGGCGTGGTGACCGTGACCCAGGACTCCTCCCTGCAGGACGGCGAGTTCATCTACAAGGTGAAGCT
GCGCGGCACCAACTTCCCCTCCGACGGCCCCGTAATGCAGAAGAAGACCATGGGCTGGGAGGCCTCCTCC
GAGCGGATGTACCCCGAGGACGGCGCCCTGAAGGGCGAGATCAAGCAGAGGCTGAAGCTGAAGGACGGCG
GCCACTACGACGCTGAGGTCAAGACCACCTACAAGGCCAAGAAGCCCGTGCAGCTGCCCGGCGCCTACAA
CGTCAACATCAAGTTGGACATCACCTCCCACAACGAGGACTACACCATCGTGGAACAGTACGAACGCGCC
GAGGGCCGCCACTCCACCGGCGGCATGGACGAGCTGTACAAGTAAGCTAGCGGCGCCTAGCCGGTCATCC
TTTTGACGATTCCAGTCCCGAGGATAACCTCCTCTCGGGATTGGGGGGAATCTTTGGATCCAGTAGTCCT
CCTTGAACTCCGTCCAACAGGGCAGATTCAAGAGTCATAAGACTTTCATTAATCATTTCAGTTGATCAGA
CATGGTCGTGTAGATTCTCTTAATACGGGAGATCTTCTAGCAGTTTCAGTGACCAACGGTGCTTTCATTC
TCCAGGAACTGATACCAAAGGTTGTGGACAGGCCAAGGGGTACTTCGGATGACTCTGTGCTTGGGCACAG
AAAGAGGTCGTAGTGTGCCCCCCGATAGCGGACTCGACATGAATCAACTAAGAAAGGCAATCTGCCTCCC
ATGATGGACATAAGCAATAGTTCACAACCATCTTGCATCTCAGTGAAGTGTACATAACTATTGAGGGCTG
GGTCATCTAAGCATTTCAGTCGAGAAAAAAACTGTAGACCAAAAGAACAACTAGCAACACTTCTCATCCA
GAGACCCATATCAAGATGCTAGATCCGGGAGAGGTTTATGATGACCCTATTGATCCAATTGAGTCAGAGG
CTGAACCCAGAGGAACCCCCACTGTCCCCAACATCTTGAGGAACTCCGACTACAATCTCAATTCTCCTTT
GATAGAGGATCCTGCCAAACTAATGTTAGAATGGTTGAAGACAGGGAACAGACCTTATCGGATGACTTTG
ACAGACAATTGCTCCAGGTCTTACAAAGTTTTGAAAGATTATTTCAAGAAAGTAGATTTGGGTTCTCTCA
AAGTGGGCGGAACTGCTGCACAGTCAATGGTTTCTCTCTGGTTGTGTGGTGCCCACTCTGAATCAAACAG
GAGCCGGAGATGTATAACCGACTTGGCCCATTTCTATTCCAAGTCATCCCCCATAGAGAAGCTATTGAAT
TGTACGCTAGGAAACAGAGGCCTGAGAATCCCACCAGAGGGGGTGTTAAATTGCCTCGAGAGGGTCAATT
ATGACAAGGCATTTGGGAGGTATCTGGCCAACACGTATTCCTCTTACTTGTTTTTCCATGTAATCACCTT
ATACATGAATGCCTTAGACTGGGAAGAGGAAAAGACCATCCTGGCATTATGGAAAGATATAACCTCAGTG
GATACCGAGAAGGACTTGGTCAAATTCAAAGATCAAATATGGGGACTGTTGATTGTGACAAAGGACTTTG
TTTACTCTCAGAGTTCAAACTGTCTTTTTGACAGAAACTACACACTGATGCTAAAGGATCTTTTCTTGTC
TCGATTCAACTCCTTAATGATTCTGCTTTCTCCCCCTGAGCCCCGATACTCAGATGACTTAATATCTCAG
CTGTGCCAGCTATACATCGCTGGGGATCAAGTCTTGTCCATGTGTGGGAACTCCGGCTATGAAGTCATCA
AAATATTGGAGCCATATGTCGTGAACAGTTTGGTCCAGAGGGCAGAGAAGTTTAGGCCTCTCATCCACCC
CTTGGGAGACTTTCCTATGTTCATAAAAGACAAGGTGAATCAACTTGAAGGGACTTTTGGTCCCAGTGCA
AAGAGGTTTTTTAGGGTTTTAGATCAATTCGACAACATACATGACTTAGTATTTGTGTATGGCTGTTACA
GACATTGGGGGCACCCCTATATAGATTATCGGAAGGGTCTGTCGAAACTATATGATCAAGTTCACATTAA
GAAAGTAATAGATAAGTCCTACCAGGAGTGTTTAGCAAGTGACTTGGCCAGAAGGATCCTCAGATGGGGA
TTTGACAAGTACTCCAAATGGTATCTAGATTCGAGATTCCTTGCCCGAGACCACCCCTTGACTCCTTATG
TCAAGACCCAAACATGGCCACCCAAACATATAGTAGACTTGGTGGGGGACACATGGCATAAGCTCCCGAT
CACGCAGATCTTTGAAATTCCTGAATCAATGGACCCGTCAGAGATACTGGATGACAAATCACATTCTTTC
ACCAGAACAAGGTTAGCTTCTTGGCTGTCAGAGAACCGAGGGGGGCCTGTTCCTAGCGAGAAGGTCATTA
TCACGGCCCTGTCTAAGCCACCTGTCAATCCCCGAGAGTTTTTGAAATCTATAGACCTCGGAGGATTGCC
AGATGAGGATTTGATAATTGGCCTCAAACCAAAGGAACGGGAGTTGAAGATCGAGGGCCGATTCTTTGCT
CTAATGTCATGGAATCTAAGATTATATTTTGTCATCACCGAAAAGCTCTTGGCCAACTACATTTTGCCAC
TTTTTGACGCACTGACTATGACAGACAACCTGAACAAGGTGTTCAAAAAGTTGATCGACAGGGTCACCGG
GCAAGGGCTTTTGGACTATTCTAGGGTCACATACGCATTTCACCTGGACTATGAGAAATGGAACAATCAT
CAAAGATTGGAGTCAACAGAGGATGTATTCTCTGTCCTAGATCAGGTGTTTGGATTGAAGAGGGTGTTTT
CTAGAACACACGAGTTTTTTCAGAAGTCCTGGATCTATTATTCAGACAGATCAGACCTCATTGGGTTATG
GGAGGACCAAATATATTGCTTGGATATGTCTAACGGCCCAACCTGCTGGAATGGCCAAGATGGCGGGCTA
GAGGGCTTGCGGCAGAAGGGCTGGAGTCTAGTCAGTTTATTAATGATAGATAGAGAATCTCAAACCAGGA
ACACAAGAACCAAGATACTAGCTCAAGGAGACAACCAGGTTCTGTGTCCTACATACATGTTGTCACCGGG
ATTGTCTCAAGAGGGGCTTCTCTATGAGTTAGAGAGCATATCAAGGAATGCACTCTCAATATACCGAGCT
ATCGAGGAAGGAGCATCTAAGCTGGGGCTGATCATCAAGAAGGAAGAGACCATGTGTAGTTATGACTTTC
TCATATATGGGAAGACCCCCTTATTTCGAGGCAACATATTGGTGCCTGAATCCAAAAGATGGGCCCGAGT
CTCTTGCATCTCTAACGACCAAATAGTCAACCTCGCCAATATAATGTCGACAGTATCCACCAATGCGCTG
ACAGTGGCACAACACTCTCAATCTCTGATCAAACCTATGAGGGATTTTCTGCTCATGTCAGTACAGGCAG
TTTTCCACTACCTGTTGTTTAGCCCAATCCTAAAAGGCAGAGTTTATAAGATTCTGAGTGCTGAAGGGGA
GAGCTTTCTCCTAGCCATGTCGCGGATAATCTACCTAGATCCTTCTTTGGGAGGGGTGTCTGGAATGTCT
CTCGGGAGGTTCCATATACGTCAGTTCTCAGACCCTGTCTCTGAAGGGTTGTCATTCTGGAGAGAGATCT
GGTTAGGCTCTCATGAGTCCTGGATTCACGCGTTGTGTCAGGAGGCCGGGAACCCCGATCTTGGAGAGAG
AACACTCGAGAGCTTCACTCGCCTTTTAGAAGATCCTACTACCTTAAATATCAAAGGAGGGGCCAGCCCT
ACCATTCTACTCAAGGATGCTATCAGAAAGGCTCTGTACGACGAGGTGGACAAGGTGGAAAATTCAGAGT
TTCGAGAGGCAATCCTGCTGTCCAAGACCCATAGAGATAACTTTATACTCTTTTTAAAATCTGTTGAGCC
TCTGTTCCCTCGATTTCTCAGTGAGCTCTTCAGTTCGTCTTTCTTGGGAATACCGGAGTCAATCATTGGA
CTGATACAAAACTCCCGGACAATAAGAAGGCAGTTTAGAAAGAGTCTCTCAAGAACTTTAGAAGAGTCCT
TCTACAACTCAGAGATCCACGGGATTAATCGGATAACCCAGACACCTCAAAGGGTCGGAAGGGTGTGGCC
TTGCTCTTCAGAGAGGGCGGATCTACTTAGGGAGATCTCTTGGGGGAGGAAAGTGGTAGGCACGACAGTT
CCTCACCCTTCCGAGATGTTGGAGTTGTTTCCCAAATCCTCCATTTCCTGCACTTGTGGAGCAACAGGGG
GAGGCAATCCTAGAGTCTCTGTATCAGTACTCCCGTCCTTCGATCAGTCATTTTTCTCACGGGGCCCCCT
AAAGGGATACTTGGGCTCGTCCACCTCTATGTCAACCCAGCTATTCCATGCATGGGAAAAAGTCACTAAT
GTTCATGTGGTGAAAAGGGCTCTATCGTTAAAAGAATCTATAAACTGGTTCATCAATAGGAATTCCAATT
TGGCTCAAACTCTAATTGGAAACATCATGTCTCTGACAGGCCCTGACTTCCCTCTAGAAGAGGCCCCTGT
TTTCAAACGGACAGGGTCAGCCTTGCATAGGTTCAAGTCTGCCAGATACAGCGAAGGAGGGTATTCTTCT
GTTTGCCCTAACCTTCTCTCCCATATCTCTGTTAGTACAGACACTATGTCTGATTTGACCCAAAACGGGA
AGAACTATGATTTCATGTTTCAGCCATTGATGCTTTATGCGCAAACATGGACATCGGAACTGGTACAGAG
GGATACAAGACTTAGAGACTCCACGTTTCACTGGCACCTTCGGTGCAACAGATGTGTGAGGCCCATTGAT
GATATAACACTGGAAACTTCTCAGATCTTCGAGTTCCCGGATGTGTCAAAAAGGATATCCAGGATGGTTT
CTGGAGCTGTCCCTCAATTTCAGAAGCTTCCTGATATCCGTCTAAGACCAGGTGATTTTGAATCCCTAAG
TGGTAGAGAAAAGTCTCGCCATATAGGGTCAGCTCAGGGGCTCTTATACTCAATCTTAGTAGCAATTCAC
GACTCAGGATACAATGATGGGACCATCTTCCCTGTCAACATATACGGCAAAGTTTCCCCCAGAGACTATT
TGAGAGGGCTTGCAAGAGGGATCTTGATAGGGTCCTCGATTTGCTTCTTGACACGAATGACAAATATTAA
CATTAACAGACCTCTTGAATTGATCTCAGGGGTAATTTCCTATATTCTCCTGAGGCTGGATAATCATCCC
TCTCTGTATATAATGCTCAGAGAACCGTCTCTTAGAGGAGAAATATTCTCTATCCCTCAGAAAATCCCCG
CCGCTTACCCAACCACTATGAGAGAAGGCAACAGATCGATTTTGTGTTACCTCCAACACGTGCTACGCTA
TGAGCGAGAGGCAATCACGGCGTCCCCGGAGAATGACTGGCTGTGGATCTTCTCAGACTTCAGAAGTGTG
AAAATGACGTACTTGACCCTCATTACTTACCAGTCTCACCTCCTACTCCAGAGGGTTGAGAGAAACTTGT
CTAAGAGTATGAGAGCTACTCTGCGACAAATGGGTTCCTTAATGAGGCAAGTGCTGGGTGGGCACGGAGA
AGATACCTTGGAGTCAGACGATGACATTCAACGATTACTAAAAGACTCTTTGCGAAAGACAAGGTGGGTG
GATCAAGAGGTGCGCCATGCAGCTAGAACCATGAATGGAGATTACAGCCCCGACAAGAAAGTATCCCGTA
AGGTAGGATGTTCAGAATGGGTCTGCTCTGCTCAACAGATTGCCGTCTCCACCTCAGCCAACCCGGCCCC
TGTCTCAGAGCTTGACATTAGGGCCCTCTCTAAGCGGTTTCAAAACCCCTTGATCTCGGGCCTGAGAGTG
GTTCAGTGGGCAACCGGTGCCCATTATAAGCTTAAGCCTATTCTAGATGATCTAAATGTTTTCCCATCTC
TCTGTCTTGTAATTGGAGACGGGTCAGGGGGAATATCAAGGGCAGTTCTCAACATGTTTCCAGATTCTAA
GCTTGTGTTCAACAGCCTATTGGAGGTGAATGATCTGATGGCTTCCGGAACACATCCACTGCCTCCTTCA
GCAATCATGAGTGGAGGAGATGACATCATCTCCAGAGTGATAGACTTTGACTCAATATGGGAGAAACCGT
CCGACCTGAGGAACTCGGCCACCTGGAGATACTTCCAGTCGGTTCAAAAACAGGTCAACATGTCGTATGA
CCTCATTATTTGTGATGCAGAAGTTACTGATATTGCATCTATCAACCGGATAACTCTGTTGATGTCTGAT
TTCGCATTGTCTATAGATGGACCACTTTATCTGGTCTTCAAAACTTACGGGACTATGCTAGTAAACCCGG
ACTATAAAGCTATTCAACATCTGTCAAGAGCGTTCCCTTCGGTCACAGGGTTTGTAACCCAAGTAACTTC
ATCCTTTTCTTCTGAGCTATACCTCCGGTTCTCTAAACGAGGAAAGTTTTTCAGGGACGCCGAGTACTTG
ACCTCTTCCACCCTTCGAGAGATGAGCCTTGTGTTGTTCAATTGCAGCAGCCCCAAAAGTGAGATGCAGA
GAGCTCGTTCCTTAAACTATCAAGACCTGGTAAGGGGATTTCCTGAAGAGATCATATCAAATCCTTACAA
CGAAATGATCATAACTCTGATTGACAATGATGTAGAGTCCTTCCTAGTCCACAAGATGGTGGATGATCTT
GAGCTACAGAGGGGAACTCTGTCTAAAGTGGCTATCATTATATCCATCATGATCGTTTTTTCCAATAGAG
TCTTCAACATTTCCAAACCTTTGACTGACCCCTTGTTCTATCCACCGTCTGATCCTAAAATCCTGAGGCA
CTTCAACATATGTTGCAGTACTATGATGTATCTATCTACCGCTTTAGGCGACGTCCCTAACTTCGCAAGA
CTTCATGACCTGTATAACAGACCTATAACTTGTTACTTCAGAAAACAAGTTATTCGAGGGAATATTTATC
TATCTTGGAGTTGGTCCGATGATACCCCAGTGTTCAAGAGAGTAGCCTGTAATTCTAGCTTGAGTCTGTC
ATCTCACTGGATCAGGTTGATCTACAAGATAGTGAAGACTACCAGACTCATTGGCAGCATAAAAGACCTA
TCAGGAGAGGTAGAACGACATCTTCATGGGTATAACAGATGGATCACCCTCGAGGATATCCGATCTAGAT
CATCCCTACTAGATTACAGTTGTTTGTAAGCCGGATATTACCGAAAGCCTGTGCATGCTAAAATTCTTGT
ATGATGCATCTTGAAAAAAACAAGATCTTGAATCCGGACCTCTGGTTGTTTGATTGTTTTTTCCATCTTT
ATTGTTTTTTTGTTAAGCGTGGGTCGGCATGGCATCTCCACCTCCTCGCGGTCCGACCTGGGCATCCGAA
GGAGGACGCACGTCCACTCGGATGGCTAAGGGAGGGGCGGGGATCCGGCTGCTAACAAAGCCCGAAAGGA
AGCTGAGTTGGCTGCTGCCACCGCTGAGCAATAACTAGCATAACCCCTTGGGGCCTCTAAACGGGTCTTG
AGGGGTTTTTTGCTGAAAGTCGCGCTTGGCGTAATCATGGTCATAGCTGTTTCCTGTGTGAAATTGTTAT
CCGCTCACAATTCCACACAACATACGAGCCGGAAGCATAAAGTGTAAAGCCTGGGGTGCCTAATGAGTGA
GCTAACTCACATTAATTGCGTTGCGCTCACTGCCCGCTTTCCAGTCGGGAAACCTGTCGTGCCAGCTGCA
TTAATGAATCGGCCAACGCGCGGGGAGAGGCGGTTTGCGTATTGGGCGCTCTTCCGCTTCCTCGCTCACT
GACTCGCTGCGCTCGGTCGTTCGGCTGCGGCGAGCGGTATCAGCTCACTCAAAGGCGGTAATACGGTTAT
CCACAGAATCAGGGGATAACGCAGGAAAGAACATGTGAGCAAAAGGCCAGCAAAAGGCCAGGAACCGTAA
AAAGGCCGCGTTGCTGGCGTTTTTCCATAGGCTCCGCCCCCCTGACGAGCATCACAAAAATCGACGCTCA
AGTCAGAGGTGGCGAAACCCGACAGGACTATAAAGATACCAGGCGTTTCCCCCTGGAAGCTCCCTCGTGC
GCTCTCCTGTTCCGACCCTGCCGCTTACCGGATACCTGTCCGCCTTTCTCCCTTCGGGAAGCGTGGCGCT
TTCTCATAGCTCACGCTGTAGGTATCTCAGTTCGGTGTAGGTCGTTCGCTCCAAGCTGGGCTGTGTGCAC
GAACCCCCCGTTCAGCCCGACCGCTGCGCCTTATCCGGTAACTATCGTCTTGAGTCCAACCCGGTAAGAC
ACGACTTATCGCCACTGGCAGCAGCCACTGGTAACAGGATTAGCAGAGCGAGGTATGTAGGCGGTGCTAC
AGAGTTCTTGAAGTGGTGGCCTAACTACGGCTACACTAGAAGGACAGTATTTGGTATCTGCGCTCTGCTG
AAGCCAGTTACCTTCGGAAAAAGAGTTGGTAGCTCTTGATCCGGCAAACAAACCACCGCTGGTAGCGGTG
GTTTTTTTGTTTGCAAGCAGCAGATTACGCGCAGAAAAAAAGGATCTCAAGAAGATCCTTTGATCTTTTC
TACGGGGTCTGACGCTCAGTGGAACGAAAACTCACGTTAAGGGATTTTGGTCATGAGATTATCAAAAAGG
ATCTTCACCTAGATCCTTTTAAATTAAAAATGAAGTTTTAAATCAATCTAAAGTATATATGAGTAAACTT
GGTCTGACAGTTACCAATGCTTAATCAGTGAGGCACCTATCTCAGCGATCTGTCTATTTCGTTCATCCAT
AGTTGCCTGACTCCCCGTCGTGTAGATAACTACGATACGGGAGGGCTTACCATCTGGCCCCAGTGCTGCA
ATGATACCGCGAGACCCACGCTCACCGGCTCCAGATTTATCAGCAATAAACCAGCCAGCCGGAAGGGCCG
AGCGCAGAAGTGGTCCTGCAACTTTATCCGCCTCCATCCAGTCTATTAATTGTTGCCGGGAAGCTAGAGT
AAGTAGTTCGCCAGTTAATAGTTTGCGCAACGTTGTTGCCATTGCTACAGGCATCGTGGTGTCACGCTCG
TCGTTTGGTATGGCTTCATTCAGCTCCGGTTCCCAACGATCAAGGCGAGTTACATGATCCCCCATGTTGT
GCAAAAAAGCGGTTAGCTCCTTCGGTCCTCCGATCGTTGTCAGAAGTAAGTTGGCCGCAGTGTTATCACT
CATGGTTATGGCAGCACTGCATAATTCTCTTACTGTCATGCCATCCGTAAGATGCTTTTCTGTGACTGGT
GAGTACTCAACCAAGTCATTCTGAGAATAGTGTATGCGGCGACCGAGTTGCTCTTGCCCGGCGTCAATAC
GGGATAATACCGCGCCACATAGCAGAACTTTAAAAGTGCTCATCATTGGAAAACGTTCTTCGGGGCGAAA
ACTCTCAAGGATCTTACCGCTGTTGAGATCCAGTTCGATGTAACCCACTCGTGCACCCAACTGATCTTCA
GCATCTTTTACTTTCACCAGCGTTTCTGGGTGAGCAAAAACAGGAAGGCAAAATGCCGCAAAAAAGGGAA
TAAGGGCGACACGGAAATGTTGAATACTCATACTCTTCCTTTTTCAATATTATTGAAGCATTTATCAGGG
TTATTGTCTCATGAGCGGATACATATTTGAATGTATTTAGAAAAATAAACAAATAGGGGTTCCGCGCACA
TTTCCCCGAAAAGTGCCACCTG
[124 nt withheld, positions 13463-13586]
C
[91 nt withheld, positions 13588-13678]
A
[49 nt withheld, positions 13680-13728]
CCTTTGACGTTGGAGTCCACGTTCTTT
[37 nt withheld, positions 13756-13792]
ACCCTATCTCGGTCTATTCTTTTGATTTATAAGGGATTTTGCCGATTTCGGCCTATTGGTTAAAAAATGA
GCTGATTTAACAAAAATTTAACGCGAATTTTAACAAAATATTAACGCTTACAATTTCCATTCGCCATTCA
GGCTGCGCAACTGTTGGGAAGGGCGATCGGTGCGGGCCTCTTCGCTATTACGCCAGCTGGCGAAAGGGGG
ATGTGCTGCAAGGCGATTAAGTTGGGTAACGCCAGGGTTTTCCCAGTCACGACGTTGTAAAACGACGGCC
AGTGAGCGCGCCTAGTTATTAATAGTAATCAATTACGGGGTCATTAGTTCATAGCCCATATATGGAGTTC
CGCGTTACATAACTTACGGTAAATGGCCCGCCTGGCTGACCGCCCAACGACCCCCGCCCATTGACGTCAA
TAATGACGTATGTTCCCATAGTAACGCCAATAGGGACTTTCCATTGACGTCAATGGGTGGAGTATTTACG
GTAAACTGCCCACTTGGCAGTACATCAAGTGTATCATATGCCAAGTACGCCCCCTATTGACGTCAATGAC
GGTAAATGGCCCGCCTGGCATTATGCCCAGTACATGACCTTATGGGACTTTCCTACTTGGCAGTACATCT
ACGTATTAGTCATCGCTATTACCATGGTGATGCGGTTTTGGCAGTACATCAATGGGCGTGGATAGCGGTT
TGACTCACGGGGATTTCCAAGTCTCCACCCCATTGACGTCAATGGGAGTTTGTTTTGGCACCAAAATCAA
CGGGACTTTCCAAAATGTCGTAACAACTCCGCCCCATTGACGCAAATGGGCGGTAGGCGTGTACGGTGGG
AGGTCTATATAAGCAGAGCTCTCTGGCTAACTAGAGAACCCACTGCTTACTGGCTTATCGAAATTAATAC
GACTCACTATAGGGAGACCCAAGCTGGCTAGATTAAGCGTCTGATGAGTCCGTGAGGACGAAACCCGGCG
TACCGGGTC
Features (pLannotate 1.2.2; 22 found; start..end, strand, type, name):
     71..1420    +  CDS            N: NCAP_RABVH - Experimental evidence at protein level: Swiss-Prot protein existence level 1. Encapsidates the genome in a ratio of one protein N per nine ribonucleotides, protecting it from nucleases. If expressed without protein P it binds non-specifically RNA and therefore can bind it's own mRNA. Interaction with protein P abolishes any non-specific RNA binding, and prevents phosphorylation. The soluble N-P complex encapsidates specifically the genomic RNA, with protein N protecting the genome like a pearl necklace. The encapsidated genomic RNA is termed the nucleocapsid (NC) and serves as tem
   1514..2404    +  CDS            P: PHOSP_RABVC - Experimental evidence at protein level: Swiss-Prot protein existence level 1. Non catalytic polymerase cofactor and regulatory protein that plays a role in viral transcription and replication. Stabilizes the RNA polymerase L to the N-RNA template and binds the soluble protein N, preventing it from encapsidating non-genomic RNA. Also inhibits host IFN-alpha and IFN-beta signaling by binding and retaining phosphorylated STAT1 in the cytoplasm or by inhibiting the DNA binding of STAT1 in the nucleus. Might be involved, through interaction with host dynein, in intracellular microtubu
   2496..3101    +  CDS            M: MATRX_RABVH - Experimental evidence at protein level: Swiss-Prot protein existence level 1. Plays a major role in assembly, budding and uncoating of virion after membrane fusion. Completely covers the ribonucleoprotein coil and keep it in condensed bullet-shaped form. Inhibits viral transcription and stimulates replication. Plays a major role in early induction of TRAIL-mediated apoptosis in infected neurons. From Rabies virus (strain HEP-Flury) (RABV).
   3325..4032    +  CDS            mCherry: mCherry is a basic (constitutively fluorescent) red fluorescent protein published in 2004, derived from Discosoma sp.. It is reported to be a very rapidly-maturing monomer with low acid sensitivity.
   4566..10946   +  CDS            L: L_RABVH - Experimental evidence at protein level: Swiss-Prot protein existence level 1. RNA-directed RNA polymerase that catalyzes the replication of viral genomic RNA. The template is composed of the viral RNA tightly encapsidated by the nucleoprotein (N). The replicase mode is dependent on intracellular N protein concentration. In this mode, the polymerase replicates the whole viral genome without recognizing transcriptional signals, and the replicated genome is not caped or polyadenylated. From Rabies virus (strain HEP-Flury) (RABV).
  11078..11170   +  ncRNA          HDV ribozyme: Accession: RF00094 - Hepatitis delta virus ribozyme
  11178..11227   +  CDS            SET1 (fragment): solubility-enhancement tag derived from T7 phage gene 10B
  11235..11282   +  terminator     T7 terminator: transcription terminator for bacteriophage T7 RNA polymerase
  11332..11354   -  protein_bind   lac operator (fragment): The lac repressor binds to the lac operator to inhibit transcription in E. coli. This inhibition can be relieved by adding lactose or isopropyl-β-D-thiogalactopyranoside (IPTG). lac repressor encoded by lacI
  11358..11388   -  promoter       lac promoter: promoter for the E. coli lac operon
  11403..11424   -  protein_bind   CAP binding site: CAP binding activates transcription in the presence of cAMP. E. coli catabolite activator protein
  11437..11529   -  CDS            lacI (fragment): lac repressor; lacI; The lac repressor binds to the lac operator to inhibit transcription in E. coli. This inhibition can be relieved by adding lactose or isopropyl-β-D-thiogalactopyranoside (IPTG).
  11712..12300   -  rep_origin     ori: high-copy-number ColE1/pMB1/pBR322/pUC origin of replication
  12471..13331   -  CDS            AmpR: β-lactamase; bla; confers resistance to ampicillin, carbenicillin, and related antibiotics
  13332..13436   -  promoter       AmpR promoter: bla
  13463..13891   +  rep_origin     f1 ori (sequence partly withheld): f1 bacteriophage origin of replication; arrow indicates direction of (+) strand synthesis
  13922..14077   -  CDS            lacZα (fragment): LacZα fragment of β-galactosidase; lacZ fragment
  14145..14448   +  enhancer       CMV enhancer: human cytomegalovirus immediate early enhancer
  14449..14652   +  promoter       CMV promoter: human cytomegalovirus (CMV) immediate early promoter
  14648..14681   +  LTR            5' LTR (truncated) (fragment): truncated 5' long terminal repeat (LTR) from HIV-1
  14697..14715   +  promoter       T7 promoter: promoter for bacteriophage T7 RNA polymerase
  14741..14766   +  misc_RNA       sTRSV HHRz (fragment): hammerhead ribozyme from the tobacco ringspot virus satellite RNA (Khvorova et al., 2003)
