>Addgene plasmid #73464 | RabV CVS-N2c(deltaG)-mCherry | addgene full sequence | sequence record 483817 | Addgene Long Read Sequencing Result
CGTTACATAACTTACGGTAAATGGCCCGCCTGGCTGACCGCCCAACGACCCCCGCCCATTGACGTCAATA
ATGACGTATGTTCCCATAGTAACGCCAATAGGGACTTTCCATTGACGTCAATGGGTGGAGTATTTACGGT
AAACTGCCCACTTGGCAGTACATCAAGTGTATCATATGCCAAGTACGCCCCCTATTGACGTCAATGACGG
TAAATGGCCCGCCTGGCATTATGCCCAGTACATGACCTTATGGGACTTTCCTACTTGGCAGTACATCTAC
GTATTAGTCATCGCTATTACCATGGTGATGCGGTTTTGGCAGTACATCAATGGGCGTGGATAGCGGTTTG
ACTCACGGGGATTTCCAAGTCTCCACCCCATTGACGTCAATGGGAGTTTGTTTTGGCACCAAAATCAACG
GGACTTTCCAAAATGTCGTAACAACTCCGCCCCATTGACGCAAATGGGCGGTAGGCGTGTACGGTGGGAG
GTCTATATAAGCAGAGCTCTCTGGCTAACTAGAGAACCCACTGCTTACTGGCTTATCGAAATTAATACGA
CTCACTATAGGGAGACCCAAGCTGGCTAGATTAAGCGTCTGATGAGTCCGTGAGGACGAAACCCGGCGTA
CCGGGTCACGCTTAACAACAAAACCAGAGAAGAAAAAGACAGCGTCAATTGCAAAGCAAAAATGTAACAC
CCCTACAATGGATGCCGACAAGATTGTGTTCAAAGTCAATAATCAGGTGGTCTCTTTGAAGCCTGAGATT
ATCGTGGATCAATATGAGTACAAGTACCCTGCCATCAAGGATTTGAAAAAGCCTTGTATCACCCTAGGGA
AAGCCCCCGACTTGAACAAAGCATACAAATCAGTTTTATCAGGCATGAATGCCGCCAAACTTGATCCGGA
TGATGTATGCTCCTACTTGGCAGCAGCAATGCAGTTCTTTGAGGGGACATGTCCGGAAGACTGGACCAGC
TATGGAATCCTGATTGCACGAAAAGGAGATAGGATCACCCCAAACTCTCTAGTGGAGATAAAGCGTACTG
ATGTAGAAGGGAATTGGGCTCTGACAGGAGGCATGGAATTGACAAGGGACCCCACTGTCTCTGAACATGC
ATCTTTAGTCGGTCTTCTCCTGAGTCTGTACAGGTTGAGCAAAATATCAGGACAGAACACTGGTAACTAT
AAGACAAACATTGCAGATAGGATAGAGCAGATTTTCGAGACAGCACCTTTTGTTAAGATCGTGGAACACC
ATACCCTAATGACAACTCACAAGATGTGTGCTAATTGGAGTACTATACCGAACTTCAGATTTTTGGCCGG
AACCTACGACATGTTTTTCTCACGGATTGAGCATCTATATTCGGCAATCAGAGTGGGCACAGTCGTCACC
GCTTATGAAGACTGCTCAGGACTGGTATCGTTTACAGGGTTCATAAAGCAGATCAATCTCACCGCAAGGG
AAGCAATACTATATTTCTTCCACAAGAACTTTGAGGAAGAGATAAGAAGAATGTTCGAGCCAGGGCAAGA
GACAGCTGTTCCTCACTCTTATTTCATCCACTTCCGTTCACTAGGCTTGAGTGGGAAGTCTCCTTATTCA
TCGAATGCTGTCGGTCATGTGTTCAATCTCATTCACTTTGTTGGATGCTACATGGGTCAAGTCAGATCTC
TAAATGCGACGGTTATTGCTGCATGTGCCCCTCATGAGATGTCTGTTCTAGGGGGCTATTTGGGAGAGGA
ATTCTTCGGAAAAGGGACATTTGAAAGAAGGTTCTTCAGAGACGAGAAAGAACTTCAAGAATATGAGGCG
GCTGAACTAACAAAGTCCGACGTGGCACTGGCAGATGACGGAACCGTCAACTCTGATGACGAGGACTATT
TCTCTGGTGAAACCAGAAGTCCAGAAGCTGTCTATACTCGAATCATGATGAATGGAGGTCGACTGAAGAG
ATCTCATATACGGAGATATGTCTCAGTCAGTTCCAATCATCAAGCCCGTCCAAACTCATTCGCCGAATTT
TTAAACAAGACGTATTCGAATGACTCATAAGGAGTTGATTGACAGGGTGCCAGAAATCTATAGATTGTAT
ATATCCATCATGAAAAAAACTAACACTCCTCCTTTCAAACCATCCCAAATATGAGCAAGATCTTTGTTAA
TCCGAGTGCAATCAGAGCCGGTCTGGCCGATCTTGAGATGGCCGAAGAGACTGTTGATCTGATCAACAGA
AACATAGAAGACAATCAGGCTCATCTCCAGGGAGAACCCATAGAAGTGGACAACCTCCCTGAGGACATGA
AGCGACTTCACCTGGACGATGAAAAATCGTCCAACCTTGGTGAGATGGTTAGGGTGGGAGAAGGCAAGTA
TCGAGAGGACTTTCAGATGGATGAGGGAGAGGACCCCAACCTCCTGTTCCAATCGTACCTGGATAATGTT
GGAGTCCAAATAGTCAGACAAATGAGGTCAGGAGAGAGATTCCTCAAGATATGGTCACAGACCGTAGAGG
AAATTGTATCCTATGTCACGGTCAACTTTCCTAACCCTCCAAGAAGGTCTTCGGAGGATAAATCAACCCA
GACTACTGGCAGAGAGCTCAAGAAGGAGACAACGTCTGCTTTCTCTCAGAGAGAAAGCCAACCTTCGAAA
GCTAGGATGGTGGCTCAAGTTGCCCCTGGTCCTCCAGCCCTTGAATGGTCAGCCACCAATGAAGAAGATG
ATCTATCAGTAGAGGCTGAGATCGCTCATCAGATTGCTGAAAGCTTTTCCAAGAAGTACAAGTTTCCCTC
CCGATCTTCAGGAATATTCTTGTATAATTTTGAGCAACTGAAGATGAACCTTGATGACATAGTTAAAGAG
GCAAAAAATGTACCGGGCGTGACCCGTCTGGCCCATGATGGATCCAAAATCCCCCTGAGATGCGTACTGG
GATGGGTCGCTTTGGCTAATTCCAAAAAATTCCAATTACTAGTCGAGGCTGACAAGCTAAGCAAAATCAT
GCAAGATGATTTGAATCGCTATACATCCTGCTAACCGAGTTTTCGAACTCAGTCCCTCCAGATAATGAAA
ACTGAGATGTTATGGAGTAGACATGAAAAAAACAGGCAACACCACTGATAAAATGAACGTTCTACGCAAG
ATAGTGAAAAAATGTAGGGATGAGGACACTCAAAAGCCCTCTCCTGTGTCAGCCCCTCCGTATGACGATG
ACCTGTGGCTTCCACCTCCTGAATATGTCCCGCTGAAAGAACTCACAAGCAAGAAGAACATGAGGAACTT
TTGTGTCAACGGGGAGGTTAAAGCGTGTAGCCCAAATGGTTACTCATTCAGGATTTTGCGGCACATTCTG
AGATCATTCAACGAGATATACTCTGGGAATCATAGGATGATTGGGTTAGTCAAAATTGTTGTTGGACTAG
CTTTATCAGGAGCTCCAGTACCTGAGGGCATGAACTGGGTATACAAATTGAGGAGAACCCTTATATTCCA
GTGGGCTGATTCCAGGGGCCCTCTTGAAGGGGAGGAGTTAGATTACTCTCAAGAGATCACTTGGGATGAT
GATACTGAATTCGTCGGATTGCAAATAAGAGTGAGCGCAAGACAATGTCATATTCAAGGCAGGATCTGGT
GTATCAACACGAACTCGAGGGCATGTCAACTATGGTCTGACATGTCTCTTCAGACACAAAGGTCTGAAGA
GGACAAAGACTCTTCTCTGCTTCTAGAATAATCAGATTATATCCTGCAAGTGTATCACTTGTTTACCTCT
GGAGGAGAGAGCATACAGGCTTGACTCCGATCCTTGGGAGCAATAGAACAAAAAAACACACGTTATGGTG
CCGTTAAATCGCTGCATTTTATCAAAGTCAAGTTGATAACCTTTACATTTTGAGCCTCTTGGATGTGAAA
AAAACTATTAACATCCCTCAAAAGACCCCGGGAAAGCCACCATGGTGAGCAAGGGCGAGGAGGATAACAT
GGCCATCATCAAGGAGTTCATGCGCTTCAAGGTGCACATGGAGGGCTCCGTGAACGGCCACGAGTTCGAG
ATCGAGGGAGAGGGCGAGGGCCGCCCCTACGAGGGCACCCAGACCGCCAAGCTGAAGGTGACCAAGGGTG
GCCCCCTGCCCTTCGCCTGGGACATCCTGTCCCCTCAGTTCATGTACGGCTCCAAGGCCTACGTGAAGCA
CCCCGCCGACATCCCCGACTACTTGAAGCTGTCCTTCCCCGAGGGCTTCAAGTGGGAGCGCGTGATGAAC
TTCGAGGACGGCGGCGTGGTGACCGTGACCCAGGACTCCTCCCTGCAGGACGGCGAGTTCATCTACAAGG
TGAAGCTGCGCGGCACCAACTTCCCCTCCGACGGCCCCGTAATGCAGAAGAAGACCATGGGCTGGGAGGC
CTCCTCCGAGCGGATGTACCCCGAGGACGGCGCCCTGAAGGGCGAGATCAAGCAGAGGCTGAAGCTGAAG
GACGGCGGCCACTACGACGCTGAGGTCAAGACCACCTACAAGGCCAAGAAGCCCGTGCAGCTGCCCGGCG
CCTACAACGTCAACATCAAGTTGGACATCACCTCCCACAACGAGGACTACACCATCGTGGAACAGTACGA
ACGCGCCGAGGGCCGCCACTCCACCGGCGGCATGGACGAGCTGTACAAGTAAGCTAGCGGCGCCTAGCCG
GTCATCCTTTTGACGATTCCAGTCCCGAGGATAACCTCCTCTCGGGATTGGGGGGAATCTTTGGATCCAG
TAGTCCTCCTTGAACTCCGTCCAACAGGGCAGATTCAAGAGTCATAAGACTTTCATTAATCATTTCAGTT
GATCAGACATGGTCGTGTAGATTCTCTTAATACGGGAGATCTTCTAGCAGTTTCAGTGACCAACGGTGCT
TTCATTCTCCAGGAACTGATACCAAAGGTTGTGGACAGGCCAAGGGGTACTTCGGATGACTCTGTGCTTG
GGCACAGAAAGAGGTCGTAGTGTGCCCCCCGATAGCGGACTCGACATGAATCAACTAAGAAAGGCAATCT
GCCTCCCATGATGGACATAAGCAATAGTTCACAACCATCTTGCATCTCAGTGAAGTGTACATAACTATTG
AGGGCTGGGTCATCTAAGCATTTCAGTCGAGAAAAAAACTGTAGACCAAAAGAACAACTAGCAACACTTC
TCATCCAGAGACCCATATCAAGATGCTAGATCCGGGAGAGGTTTATGATGACCCTATTGATCCAATTGAG
TCAGAGGCTGAACCCAGAGGAACCCCCACTGTCCCCAACATCTTGAGGAACTCCGACTACAATCTCAATT
CTCCTTTGATAGAGGATCCTGCCAAACTAATGTTAGAATGGTTGAAGACAGGGAACAGACCTTATCGGAT
GACTTTGACAGACAATTGCTCCAGGTCTTACAAAGTTTTGAAAGATTATTTCAAGAAAGTAGATTTGGGT
TCTCTCAAAGTGGGCGGAACTGCTGCACAGTCAATGGTTTCTCTCTGGTTGTGTGGTGCCCACTCTGAAT
CAAACAGGAGCCGGAGATGTATAACCGACTTGGCCCATTTCTATTCCAAGTCATCCCCCATAGAGAAGCT
ATTGAATTGTACGCTAGGAAACAGAGGCCTGAGAATCCCACCAGAGGGGGTGTTAAATTGCCTCGAGAGG
GTCAATTATGACAAGGCATTTGGGAGGTATCTGGCCAACACGTATTCCTCTTACTTGTTTTTCCATGTAA
TCACCTTATACATGAATGCCTTAGACTGGGAAGAGGAAAAGACCATCCTGGCATTATGGAAAGATATAAC
CTCAGTGGATACCGAGAAGGACTTGGTCAAATTCAAAGATCAAATATGGGGACTGTTGATTGTGACAAAG
GACTTTGTTTACTCTCAGAGTTCAAACTGTCTTTTTGACAGAAACTACACACTGATGCTAAAGGATCTTT
TCTTGTCTCGATTCAACTCCTTAATGATTCTGCTTTCTCCCCCTGAGCCCCGATACTCAGATGACTTAAT
ATCTCAGCTGTGCCAGCTATACATCGCTGGGGATCAAGTCTTGTCCATGTGTGGGAACTCCGGCTATGAA
GTCATCAAAATATTGGAGCCATATGTCGTGAACAGTTTGGTCCAGAGGGCAGAGAAGTTTAGGCCTCTCA
TCCACCCCTTGGGAGACTTTCCTATGTTCATAAAAGACAAGGTGAATCAACTTGAAGGGACTTTTGGTCC
CAGTGCAAAGAGGTTTTTTAGGGTTTTAGATCAATTCGACAACATACATGACTTAGTATTTGTGTATGGC
TGTTACAGACATTGGGGGCACCCCTATATAGATTATCGGAAGGGTCTGTCGAAACTATATGATCAAGTTC
ACATTAAGAAAGTAATAGATAAGTCCTACCAGGAGTGTTTAGCAAGTGACTTGGCCAGAAGGATCCTCAG
ATGGGGATTTGACAAGTACTCCAAATGGTATCTAGATTCGAGATTCCTTGCCCGAGACCACCCCTTGACT
CCTTATGTCAAGACCCAAACATGGCCACCCAAACATATAGTAGACTTGGTGGGGGACACATGGCATAAGC
TCCCGATCACGCAGATCTTTGAAATTCCTGAATCAATGGACCCGTCAGAGATACTGGATGACAAATCACA
TTCTTTCACCAGAACAAGGTTAGCTTCTTGGCTGTCAGAGAACCGAGGGGGGCCTGTTCCTAGCGAGAAG
GTCATTATCACGGCCCTGTCTAAGCCACCTGTCAATCCCCGAGAGTTTTTGAAATCTATAGACCTCGGAG
GATTGCCAGATGAGGATTTGATAATTGGCCTCAAACCAAAGGAACGGGAGTTGAAGATCGAGGGCCGATT
CTTTGCTCTAATGTCATGGAATCTAAGATTATATTTTGTCATCACCGAAAAGCTCTTGGCCAACTACATT
TTGCCACTTTTTGACGCACTGACTATGACAGACAACCTGAACAAGGTGTTCAAAAAGTTGATCGACAGGG
TCACCGGGCAAGGGCTTTTGGACTATTCTAGGGTCACATACGCATTTCACCTGGACTATGAGAAATGGAA
CAATCATCAAAGATTGGAGTCAACAGAGGATGTATTCTCTGTCCTAGATCAGGTGTTTGGATTGAAGAGG
GTGTTTTCTAGAACACACGAGTTTTTTCAGAAGTCCTGGATCTATTATTCAGACAGATCAGACCTCATTG
GGTTATGGGAGGACCAAATATATTGCTTGGATATGTCTAACGGCCCAACCTGCTGGAATGGCCAAGATGG
CGGGCTAGAGGGCTTGCGGCAGAAGGGCTGGAGTCTAGTCAGTTTATTAATGATAGATAGAGAATCTCAA
ACCAGGAACACAAGAACCAAGATACTAGCTCAAGGAGACAACCAGGTTCTGTGTCCTACATACATGTTGT
CACCGGGATTGTCTCAAGAGGGGCTTCTCTATGAGTTAGAGAGCATATCAAGGAATGCACTCTCAATATA
CCGAGCTATCGAGGAAGGAGCATCTAAGCTGGGGCTGATCATCAAGAAGGAAGAGACCATGTGTAGTTAT
GACTTTCTCATATATGGGAAGACCCCCTTATTTCGAGGCAACATATTGGTGCCTGAATCCAAAAGATGGG
CCCGAGTCTCTTGCATCTCTAACGACCAAATAGTCAACCTCGCCAATATAATGTCGACAGTATCCACCAA
TGCGCTGACAGTGGCACAACACTCTCAATCTCTGATCAAACCTATGAGGGATTTTCTGCTCATGTCAGTA
CAGGCAGTTTTCCACTACCTGTTGTTTAGCCCAATCCTAAAAGGCAGAGTTTATAAGATTCTGAGTGCTG
AAGGGGAGAGCTTTCTCCTAGCCATGTCGCGGATAATCTACCTAGATCCTTCTTTGGGAGGGGTGTCTGG
AATGTCTCTCGGGAGGTTCCATATACGTCAGTTCTCAGACCCTGTCTCTGAAGGGTTGTCATTCTGGAGA
GAGATCTGGTTAGGCTCTCATGAGTCCTGGATTCACGCGTTGTGTCAGGAGGCCGGGAACCCCGATCTTG
GAGAGAGAACACTCGAGAGCTTCACTCGCCTTTTAGAAGATCCTACTACCTTAAATATCAAAGGAGGGGC
CAGCCCTACCATTCTACTCAAGGATGCTATCAGAAAGGCTCTGTACGACGAGGTGGACAAGGTGGAAAAT
TCAGAGTTTCGAGAGGCAATCCTGCTGTCCAAGACCCATAGAGATAACTTTATACTCTTTTTAAAATCTG
TTGAGCCTCTGTTCCCTCGATTTCTCAGTGAGCTCTTCAGTTCGTCTTTCTTGGGAATACCGGAGTCAAT
CATTGGACTGATACAAAACTCCCGGACAATAAGAAGGCAGTTTAGAAAGAGTCTCTCAAGAACTTTAGAA
GAGTCCTTCTACAACTCAGAGATCCACGGGATTAATCGGATAACCCAGACACCTCAAAGGGTCGGAAGGG
TGTGGCCTTGCTCTTCAGAGAGGGCAGATCTACTTAGGGAGATCTCTTGGGGGAGGAAAGTGGTAGGCAC
GACAGTTCCTCACCCTTCCGAGATGTTGGAGTTGTTTCCCAAATCCTCCATTTCCTGCACTTGTGGAGCA
ACAGGGGGAGGCAATCCTAGAGTCTCTGTATCAGTACTCCCGTCCTTCGATCAGTCATTTTTCTCACGGG
GCCCCCTAAAGGGATACTTGGGCTCGTCCACCTCCATGTCAACCCAGCTATTCCATGCATGGGAAAAAGT
CACTAATGTTCATGTGGTGAAAAGGGCTCTATCGTTAAAAGAATCTATAAACTGGTTCATCAATAGGAAT
TCCAATTTGGCTCAAACTCTAATTGGAAACATCATGTCTCTGACAGGCCCTGATTTCCCTCTAGAAGAGG
CCCCTGTTTTCAAACGGACAGGGTCAGCCTTGCATAGGTTCAAGTCTGCCAGATACAGCGAAGGAGGGTA
TTCTTCTGTTTGCCCTAACCTTCTCTCCCATATCTCTGTTAGTACAGACACTATGTCTGATTTGACCCAA
AACGGGAAGAACTATGATTTCATGTTTCAGCCATTGATGCTTTATGCGCAAACATGGACATCGGAACTGG
TACAGAGGGATACAAGACTTAGAGACTCCACGTTTCACTGGCACCTTCGGTGCAACAGATGTGTGAGGCC
CATTGATGATATAACACTGGAAACTTCTCAGATCTTCGAGTTCCCGGATGTGTCAAAAAGGATATCCAGG
ATGGTTTCTGGAGCTGTCCCTCAATTTCAGAAGCTTCCTGATATCCGTCTAAGACCAGGTGATTTTGAAT
CCCTAAGTGGTAGAGAAAAGTCTCGCCATATAGGGTCAGCTCAGGGGCTCTTATACTCAATCTTAGTAGC
AATTCACGACTCAGGATACAATGATGGGACCATCTTCCCTGTCAACATATACGGCAAAGTTTCCCCCAGA
GACTATTTGAGAGGGCTTGCAAGAGGGATCTTGATAGGGTCCTCGATTTGCTTCTTGACACGAATGACAA
ATATTAACATTAACAGACCTCTTGAATTGATCTCAGGGGTAATTTCCTATATTCTCCTGAGGCTGGATAA
TCATCCCTCTCTGTATATAATGCTTAGAGAACCGTCTCTTAGAGGAGAAATATTCTCTATCCCTCAGAAA
ATCCCCGCCGCTTACCCAACCACTATGAGAGAAGGCAACAGATCGATTTTGTGTTACCTCCAACACGTGC
TACGCTATGAGCGAGAGGCAATCACGGCGTCCCCGGAGAATGACTGGCTGTGGATCTTCTCAGACTTCAG
AAGTGTGAAAATGACGTACTTGACCCTCATTACCTACCAGTCTCACCTCCTACTCCAGAGGGTTGAGAGA
AACTTGTCTAAGAGTATGAGAGCTACTCTGCGACAAATGAGTTCCTTAATGAGGCAAGTGCTGGGTGGGC
ACGGAGAAGATACCTTGGAGTCAGACGATGACATTCAACGATTACTAAAAGACTCTTTGCGAAAGACAAG
GTGGGTGGATCAAGAGGTGCGCCATGCAGCTAGAACCATGAATGGAGATTACAGCCCCGACAAGAAAGTA
TCCCACAAGGCAGGATGTTCAGAATGGGTCTGCTCTGCTCAACAGATTGCCGTCTCCACCTCAGCCAACC
CGGCCCCTGTCTCAGAGCTTGACATTAGGGCCCTCTCTAAGAGGTTTCAAAACCCCTTGATCTCGGGCCT
GAGAGTGGTTCAGTGGGCAACCGGTGCCCATTATAAGCTTAAGCCTATTCTAGATGATCTAAATGTTTTC
CCATCTCTCTGTCTTGTAATTGGAGACGGGTCAGGGGGAATATCAAGGGCAGTTCTCAACATGTTTCCAG
ATTCTAAGCTTGTGTTCAACAGCCTATTGGAGGTGAATGATCTGATGGCTTCCGGAACACATCCACTGCC
TCCTTCAGCAATCATGAGTGGAGGAGATGACATCATCTCCAGAGTGATAGACTTTGACTCAATATGGGAG
AAACCGTCCGACCTGAGGAACTCGGCCACCTGGAGATACTTCCAGTCGGTTCAAAAACAGGTCAACATGT
CGTATGACCTCATTATTTGTGATGCAGAAGTTACTGATATTGCATCTATCAACCGGATAACTCTGTTGAT
GTCTGATTTCGCATTGTCTATAGATGGACCACTTTATCTGGTCTTCAAAACTTACGGGACTATGCTAGTA
AACCCGGACTATAAAGCTATTCAACATCTGTCAAGAGCGTTCCCTTCGGTCACAGGGTTTGTAACCCAAG
TAACTTCATCCTTTTCTTCTGAGCTATACCTCCGGTTCTCTAAACGAGGAAAGTTTTTCAGGGACGCCGA
GTACTTGACCTCTTCCACCCTTCGAGAGATGAGCCTTGTGTTGTTCAATTGCAGCAGCCCCAAAAGTGAG
ATGCAGAGAGCTCGTTCCTTAAACTATCAAGACCTGGTAAGGGGATTTCCTGAAGAGATCATATCAAATC
CTTACAACGAAATGATCATAACTCTGATTGACAATGATGTAGAGTCCTTCCTAGTCCACAAGATGGTGGA
TGATCTTGAGCTACAGAGGGGAACTCTGTCTAAAGTGGCTATCATTATATCCATCATGATCGTTTTTTCC
AATAGAGTCTTCAACATTTCCAAACCTTTGACTGACCCCTTGTTCTACCCCCCATCTGATCCTAAAATCC
TGAGGCACTTCAACATATGTTGCAGTACTATGATGTATCTATCTACCGCTTTAGGCGACGTCCCTAACTT
CGCAAGACTTCATGACCTGTATAACAGACCTATAACTTGTTACTTCAGAAAACAAGTTATTCGAGGGAAT
ATTTATCTATCTTGGAGTTGGTCCGATGATACCCCAGTGTTCAAGAGAGTAGCCTGTAATTCTAGCTTGA
GTCTGTCATCTCACTGGATCAGGTTGATCTACAAGATAGTGAAGACTACCAGACTCATTGGCAGCATAAA
AGACCTATCAGGAGAGGTAGAACGACATCTTCATGGGTATAACAGATGGATCACCCTCGAGGATATCCGA
TCTAGATCATCCCTACTAGATTACAGTTGTTTGTAAGCCGGATATTACCGAAAGCCTGTGCATGCTAAAA
TTCTTGTATGATGCATCTTGAAAAAAACAAGATCTTGAATCCGGACCTCTGGTTGTTTGATTGTTTTTTC
CATCTTTATTGTTTTTTTGTTAAGCGTGGGTCGGCATGGCATCTCCACCTCCTCGCGGTCCGACCTGGGC
ATCCGAAGGAGGACGCACGTCCACTCGGATGGCTAAGGGAGGGCGGGGATCCGGCTGCTAACAAAGCCCG
AAAGGAAGCTGAGTTGGCTGCTGCCACCGCTGAGCAATAACTAGCATAACCCCTTGGGGCCTCTAAACGG
GTCTTGAGGGGTTTTTTGCTGAAAGTCGCGCTTGGCGTAATCATGGTCATAGCTGTTTCCTGTGTGAAAT
TGTTATCCGCTCACAATTCCACACAACATACGAGCCGGAAGCATAAAGTGTAAAGCCTGGGGTGCCTAAT
GAGTGAGCTAACTCACATTAATTGCGTTGCGCTCACTGCCCGCTTTCCAGTCGGGAAACCTGTCGTGCCA
GCTGCATTAATGAATCGGCCAACGCGCGGGGAGAGGCGGTTTGCGTATTGGGCGCTCTTCCGCTTCCTCG
CTCACTGACTCGCTGCGCTCGGTCGTTCGGCTGCGGCGAGCGGTATCAGCTCACTCAAAGGCGGTAATAC
GGTTATCCACAGAATCAGGGGATAACGCAGGAAAGAACATGTGAGCAAAAGGCCAGCAAAAGGCCAGGAA
CCGTAAAAAGGCCGCGTTGCTGGCGTTTTTCCATAGGCTCCGCCCCCCTGACGAGCATCACAAAAATCGA
CGCTCAAGTCAGAGGTGGCGAAACCCGACAGGACTATAAAGATACCAGGCGTTTCCCCCTGGAAGCTCCC
TCGTGCGCTCTCCTGTTCCGACCCTGCCGCTTACCGGATACCTGTCCGCCTTTCTCCCTTCGGGAAGCGT
GGCGCTTTCTCATAGCTCACGCTGTAGGTATCTCAGTTCGGTGTAGGTCGTTCGCTCCAAGCTGGGCTGT
GTGCACGAACCCCCCGTTCAGCCCGACCGCTGCGCCTTATCCGGTAACTATCGTCTTGAGTCCAACCCGG
TAAGACACGACTTATCGCCACTGGCAGCAGCCACTGGTAACAGGATTAGCAGAGCGAGGTATGTAGGCGG
TGCTACAGAGTTCTTGAAGTGGTGGCCTAACTACGGCTACACTAGAAGAACAGTATTTGGTATCTGCGCT
CTGCTGAAGCCAGTTACCTTCGGAAAAAGAGTTGGTAGCTCTTGATCCGGCAAACAAACCACCGCTGGTA
GCGGTGGTTTTTTTGTTTGCAAGCAGCAGATTACGCGCAGAAAAAAAGGATCTCAAGAAGATCCTTTGAT
CTTTTCTACGGGGTCTGACGCTCAGTGGAACGAAAACTCACGTTAAGGGATTTTGGTCATGAGATTATCA
AAAAGGATCTTCACCTAGATCCTTTTAAATTAAAAATGAAGTTTTAAATCAATCTAAAGTATATATGAGT
AAACTTGGTCTGACAGTTACCAATGCTTAATCAGTGAGGCACCTATCTCAGCGATCTGTCTATTTCGTTC
ATCCATAGTTGCCTGACTCCCCGTCGTGTAGATAACTACGATACGGGAGGGCTTACCATCTGGCCCCAGT
GCTGCAATGATACCGCGAGACCCACCCTTGGAGGCTCCAGATTTATCAGCAATAAACCAGCCAGCCGGAA
GGGCCGAGCGCAGAAGTGGTCCTGCAACTTTATCCGCCTCCATCCAGTCTATTAATTGTTGCCGGGAAGC
TAGAGTAAGTAGTTCGCCAGTTAATAGTTTGCGCAACGTTGTTGCCATTGCTACAGGCATCGTGGTGTCA
CGCTCGTCGTTTGGTATGGCTTCATTCAGCTCCGGTTCCCAACGATCAAGGCGAGTTACATGATCCCCCA
TGTTGTGCAAAAAAGCGGTTAGCTCCTTCGGTCCTCCGATCGTTGTCAGAAGTAAGTTGGCCGCAGTGTT
ATCACTCATGGTTATGGCAGCACTGCATAATTCTCTTACTGTCATGCCATCCGTAAGATGCTTTTCTGTG
ACTGGTGAGTACTCAACCAAGTCATTCTGAGAATAGTGTATGCGGCGACCGAGTTGCTCTTGCCCGGCGT
CAATACGGGATAATACCGCGCCACATAGCAGAACTTTAAAAGTGCTCATCATTGGAAAACGTTCTTCGGG
GCGAAAACTCTCAAGGATCTTACCGCTGTTGAGATCCAGTTCGATGTAACCCACTCGTGCACCCAACTGA
TCTTCAGCATCTTTTACTTTCACCAGCGTTTCTGGGTGAGCAAAAACAGGAAGGCAAAATGCCGCAAAAA
AGGGAATAAGGGCGACACGGAAATGTTGAATACTCATACTCTTCCTTTTTCAATATTATTGAAGCATTTA
TCAGGGTTATTGTCTCATGAGCGGATACATATTTGAATGTATTTAGAAAAATAAACAAATAGGGGTTCCG
CGCACATTTCCCCGAAAAGTGCCACCTG
[124 nt withheld, positions 14099-14222]
C
[91 nt withheld, positions 14224-14314]
A
[49 nt withheld, positions 14316-14364]
CCTTTGACGTTGGAGTCCACGTTCTTT
[37 nt withheld, positions 14392-14428]
ACCCTATCTCGGTCTATTCTTTTGATTTATAAGGGATTTTGCCGATTTCGGCCTATTGGTTAAAAAAATG
AGCTGATTTAACAAAAATTTAACGCGAATTTTAACAAAATATTAACGCTTACAATTTCCATTCGCCATTC
AGGCTGCGCAACTGTTGGGAAGGGCGATCGGTGCGGGCCTCTTCGCTATTACGCCAGCTGGCGAAAGGGG
GATGTGCTGCAAGGCGATTAAGTTGGGTAACGCCAGGGTTTTCCCAGTCACGACGTTGTAAAACGACGGC
CAGTGAGCGCGCCTAGTTATTAATAGTAATCAATTACGGGGTCATTAGTTCATAGCCCATATATGGAGTT
CCG
Features (pLannotate 1.2.2; 23 found; start..end, strand, type, name):
      1..304     +  enhancer       CMV enhancer: human cytomegalovirus immediate early enhancer
    305..508     +  promoter       CMV promoter: human cytomegalovirus (CMV) immediate early promoter
    504..537     +  LTR            5' LTR (truncated) (fragment): truncated 5' long terminal repeat (LTR) from HIV-1
    553..571     +  promoter       T7 promoter: promoter for bacteriophage T7 RNA polymerase
    597..622     +  misc_RNA       sTRSV HHRz (fragment): hammerhead ribozyme from the tobacco ringspot virus satellite RNA (Khvorova et al., 2003)
    708..2057    +  CDS            N: NCAP_RABVH - Experimental evidence at protein level: Swiss-Prot protein existence level 1. Encapsidates the genome in a ratio of one protein N per nine ribonucleotides, protecting it from nucleases. If expressed without protein P it binds non-specifically RNA and therefore can bind it's own mRNA. Interaction with protein P abolishes any non-specific RNA binding, and prevents phosphorylation. The soluble N-P complex encapsidates specifically the genomic RNA, with protein N protecting the genome like a pearl necklace. The encapsidated genomic RNA is termed the nucleocapsid (NC) and serves as tem
   2151..3041    +  CDS            P: PHOSP_RABVC - Experimental evidence at protein level: Swiss-Prot protein existence level 1. Non catalytic polymerase cofactor and regulatory protein that plays a role in viral transcription and replication. Stabilizes the RNA polymerase L to the N-RNA template and binds the soluble protein N, preventing it from encapsidating non-genomic RNA. Also inhibits host IFN-alpha and IFN-beta signaling by binding and retaining phosphorylated STAT1 in the cytoplasm or by inhibiting the DNA binding of STAT1 in the nucleus. Might be involved, through interaction with host dynein, in intracellular microtubu
   3133..3738    +  CDS            M: MATRX_RABVH - Experimental evidence at protein level: Swiss-Prot protein existence level 1. Plays a major role in assembly, budding and uncoating of virion after membrane fusion. Completely covers the ribonucleoprotein coil and keep it in condensed bullet-shaped form. Inhibits viral transcription and stimulates replication. Plays a major role in early induction of TRAIL-mediated apoptosis in infected neurons. From Rabies virus (strain HEP-Flury) (RABV).
   3962..4669    +  CDS            mCherry: mCherry is a basic (constitutively fluorescent) red fluorescent protein published in 2004, derived from Discosoma sp.. It is reported to be a very rapidly-maturing monomer with low acid sensitivity.
   5203..11583   +  CDS            L: L_RABVH - Experimental evidence at protein level: Swiss-Prot protein existence level 1. RNA-directed RNA polymerase that catalyzes the replication of viral genomic RNA. The template is composed of the viral RNA tightly encapsidated by the nucleoprotein (N). The replicase mode is dependent on intracellular N protein concentration. In this mode, the polymerase replicates the whole viral genome without recognizing transcriptional signals, and the replicated genome is not caped or polyadenylated. From Rabies virus (strain HEP-Flury) (RABV).
  11715..11807   +  ncRNA          HDV ribozyme: Accession: RF00094 - Hepatitis delta virus ribozyme
  11814..11863   +  CDS            SET1 (fragment): solubility-enhancement tag derived from T7 phage gene 10B
  11871..11918   +  terminator     T7 terminator: transcription terminator for bacteriophage T7 RNA polymerase
  11968..11990   -  protein_bind   lac operator (fragment): The lac repressor binds to the lac operator to inhibit transcription in E. coli. This inhibition can be relieved by adding lactose or isopropyl-β-D-thiogalactopyranoside (IPTG). lac repressor encoded by lacI
  11994..12024   -  promoter       lac promoter: promoter for the E. coli lac operon
  12039..12060   -  protein_bind   CAP binding site: CAP binding activates transcription in the presence of cAMP. E. coli catabolite activator protein
  12073..12165   -  CDS            lacI (fragment): lac repressor; lacI; The lac repressor binds to the lac operator to inhibit transcription in E. coli. This inhibition can be relieved by adding lactose or isopropyl-β-D-thiogalactopyranoside (IPTG).
  12348..12936   -  rep_origin     ori: high-copy-number ColE1/pMB1/pBR322/pUC origin of replication
  13107..13967   -  CDS            AmpR: β-lactamase; bla; confers resistance to ampicillin, carbenicillin, and related antibiotics
  13968..14072   -  promoter       AmpR promoter: bla
  14099..14457   +  rep_origin     f1 ori (sequence partly withheld): f1 bacteriophage origin of replication; arrow indicates direction of (+) strand synthesis
  14559..14714   -  CDS            lacZα (fragment): LacZα fragment of β-galactosidase; lacZ fragment
  14721..14781   +  enhancer       CMV enhancer (fragment): human cytomegalovirus immediate early enhancer
