[The description below was written by a language model from this plasmid's Addgene catalogue record and pLannotate feature annotations shown in this document.]
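Description:
RabV CVS-N2c(deltaG)-mCherry is a full-length cDNA genome plasmid for the glycoprotein-deleted CVS-N2c strain of rabies virus, catalogued as a neurotropic virus vector of about 14.8 kb. It is used to rescue recombinant virus rather than to express protein directly. In bacteria it is selected with ampicillin (AmpR/β-lactamase). It carries a ColE1/pUC-type origin, although the record lists it as low copy and recommends recombination-deficient, stable strains. An f1 origin and remnants of a lac/lacZα cloning region also come from the backbone.

The viral cassette encodes the N, P, M and L genes in their natural order, with a roughly 0.7 kb mCherry coding sequence sitting between M and L, where the G glycoprotein gene would normally lie. A CMV enhancer/promoter and a T7 promoter lie upstream, so the genome-length transcript can be made by either cellular RNA polymerase II or T7 polymerase. A hammerhead ribozyme at the 5′ end and a hepatitis delta virus ribozyme at the 3′ end, followed by a T7 terminator, trim this transcript to precise viral termini. The short "HIV-1 LTR" and "SET1" annotations are small fragment matches and probably not functional parts.

Because G is absent, rescued virus can replicate and express mCherry in infected neurons but can spread only if glycoprotein is supplied in trans. This restricts retrograde transfer to directly presynaptic cells, which is the basis for the stated use in monosynaptic circuit mapping. The two feature tables describe the same circular layout from different start points. The repository notes that its verified sequence differs from the depositor's reference, and one visible difference is a shorter f1 ori annotation.
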