Addgene plasmid #73464: RabV CVS-N2c(deltaG)-mCherry
Purpose: Expresses mCherry for monosynaptic circuit mapping
Depositing lab: Thomas Jessell. Depositing organization: Columbia University. Publication: Rabies Virus CVS-N2c Strain Enhances Retrograde Synaptic Transfer and Neuronal Viability. Reardon TR, Murray AJ, Turi GF, Wirblich C, Croce KR, Schnell MJ, Jessell TM, Losonczy A. Neuron. 2016 Jan 19. pii: S0896-6273(16)00005-2. doi: 10.1016/j.neuron.2016.01.004. PubMed 26804990.
Backbone
  Vector backbone: Rabies CVS N2c(deltaG)
  Backbone manufacturer: Matthias J. Schnell, Thomas Jefferson University
  Backbone size w/o insert (bp): 14070
  Total vector size (bp): 14781
  Vector type: Neurotropic virus
Growth in bacteria
  Bacterial resistance: Ampicillin, 100 μg/mL
  Growth temperature: 37°C
  Growth strain: NEB Stable
  Growth instructions: Can also be grown in Stbl2 or Stbl3
  Copy number: Low Copy
Gene/Insert
  Gene/Insert name: mCherry
  Insert size (bp): 720
Terms and licenses: Academic/Nonprofit Terms; Industry Terms: Not Available to Industry
Depositor comments: Addgene Note: The Addgene verified sequence differs from the depositor's reference sequence.
How to cite: RabV CVS-N2c(deltaG)-mCherry was a gift from Thomas Jessell (Addgene plasmid # 73464 ; http://n2t.net/addgene:73464 ; RRID:Addgene_73464)
