>Addgene plasmid #73464 | RabV CVS-N2c(deltaG)-mCherry | depositor partial sequence | sequence record 136100 | mCherry cloned into 5'XmaI/3'NheI
AAAGCCACCATGGTGAGCAAGGGCGAGGAGGATAACATGGCCATCATCAAGGAGTTCATGCGCTTCAAGG
TGCACATGGAGGGCTCCGTGAACGGCCACGAGTTCGAGATCGAGGGCGAGGGCGAGGGCCGCCCCTACGA
GGGCACCCAGACCGCCAAGCTGAAGGTGACCAAGGGTGGCCCCCTGCCCTTCGCCTGGGACATCCTGTCC
CCTCAGTTCATGTACGGCTCCAAGGCCTACGTGAAGCACCCCGCCGACATCCCCGACTACTTGAAGCTGT
CCTTCCCCGAGGGCTTCAAGTGGGAGCGCGTGATGAACTTCGAGGACGGCGGCGTGGTGACCGTGACCCA
GGACTCCTCCCTGCAGGACGGCGAGTTCATCTACAAGGTGAAGCTGCGCGGCACCAACTTCCCCTCCGAC
GGCCCCGTAATGCAGAAGAAGACCATGGGCTGGGAGGCCTCCTCCGAGCGGATGTACCCCGAGGACGGCG
CCCTGAAGGGCGAGATCAAGCAGAGGCTGAAGCTGAAGGACGGCGGCCACTACGACGCTGAGGTCAAGAC
CACCTACAAGGCCAAGAAGCCCGTGCAGCTGCCCGGCGCCTACAACGTCAACATCAAGTTGGACATCACC
TCCCACAACGAGGACTACACCATCGTGGAACAGTACGAACGCGCCGAGGGCCGCCACTCCACCGGCGGCA
TGGACGAGCTGTACAAGTAA
