>Addgene plasmid #73464 | RabV CVS-N2c(deltaG)-mCherry | addgene partial sequence | sequence record 140754 | B19L-R 5'-CGATTGGGTCAATAGGGTCA-3'
ATGGGTCTCTGGATGAGAAGTGTTGCTAGTTGTTCTTTTGGTCTACAGTTTTTTTCTCGACTGAAATGCT
TAGATGACCCAGCCCTCAATAGTTATGTACACTTCACTGAGATGCAAGATGGTTGTGAACTATTGCTTAT
GTCCATCATGGGAGGCAGATTGCCTTTCTTAGTTGATTCATGTCGAGTCCGCTATCGGGGGGCACACTAC
GACCTCTTTCTGTGCCCAAGCACAGAGTCATCCGAAGTACCCCTTGGCCTGTCCACAACCTTTGGTATCA
GTTCCTGGAGAATGAAAGCACCGTTGGTCACTGAAACTGCTAGAAGATCTCCCGTATTAAGAGAATCTAC
ACGACCATGTCTGATCAACTGAAATGATTAATGAAAGTCTTATGACTCTTGAATCTGCCCTGTTGGACGG
AGTTCAAGGAGGACTACTGGATCCAAAGATTCCCCCCAATCCCGAGAGGAGGTTATCCTCGGGACTGGAA
TCGTCAAAAGGATGACCGGCTAGGCGCCGCTAGCTTACTTGTACAGCTCGTCCATGCCGCCGGTGGAGTG
GCGGCCCTCGGCGCGTTCGTACTGTTCCACGATGGTGTAGTCCTCGTTGTGGGAGGTGATGTCCAACTTG
ATGTTGACGTTGTAGGCGCCGGGCAGCTGCACGGGCTTCTTGGCCTTGTAGGTGGTCTTGACCTCAGCGT
CGTAGTGGCCGCCGTCCTTCAGCTTCAGCCTCTGCTTGATCTCGCCCTTCAGGGCGCCGTCCTCGGGGTA
CATCCGCTCGGAGGAGGCCTCCCAGCCCATGGTCTTCTTCTGCATTACGGGGCCGTCGGAGGGGAAGTTG
GTGCCGCGCAGCTTCACCTTGTAGATGAACTCGCCGTCCTGCAGGGAGGAGTCCTGGGTCACGGTCACCA
CGCCGCCGTCCTCGAAGTTCATCACGCGCTCC
